>Addgene plasmid #106815 | gh162 | addgene full sequence | sequence record 221348 | Addgene Assembled Full Sequence
CTAAATTGTAAGCGTTAATATTTTGTTAAAATTCGCGTTAAATTTTTGTTAAATCAGCTCATTTTTTAAC
CAATAGGCCGAAATCGGCAAAATCCCTTATAAATCAAAAGAATAGACCGAGATAGGGTTGAGTGGCCGCT
ACAGGGCGCTCCCATTCGCCATTCAGGCTGCGCAACTGTTGGGAAGGGCGTTTCGGTGCGGGCCTCTTCG
CTATTACGCCAGCTGGCGAAAGGGGGATGTGCTGCAAGGCGATTAAGTTGGGTAACGCCAGGGTTTTCCC
AGTCACGACGTTGTAAAACGACGGCCAGTGAGCGCGACGTAATACGACTCACTATAGGGCGAATTGGCGG
AAGGCCGTCAAGGCCACGTGTCTTGTCCAGAGCTCGATATCGAATTCGAGGGCCTATTTCCCATGATTCC
TTCATATTTGCATATACGATACAAGGCTGTTAGAGAGATAATTGGAATTAATTTGACTGTAAACACAAAG
ATATTAGTACAAAATACGTGACGTAGAAAGTAATAATTTCTTGGGTAGTTTGCAGTTTTAAAGTTATGTT
TTAAAATGGACTATCATATGCTTACCGTAACTTGAAAGTATTTCGATTTCTTGGCTTTATATATCTTGTG
GAAAGGACGAAACACCGACTGCTGGACAGTTTCTCCGGTTTTAGAGCTAGAAATAGCAAGTTAAAATAAG
GCTAGTCCGTTATCAACTTGAAAAAGTGGCACCGAGTCGGTGCTTTTTTTGGTACCTGGAGCACAAGACT
GGCCTCATGGGCCTTCCGCTCACTGCCCGCTTTCCAGTCGGGAAACCTGTCGTGCCAGCTGCATTAACAT
GGTCATAGCTGTTTCCTTGCGTATTGGGCGCTCTCCGCTTCCTCGCTCACTGACTCGCTGCGCTCGGTCG
TTCGGGTAAAGCCTGGGGTGCCTAATGAGCAAAAGGCCAGCAAAAGGCCAGGAACCGTAAAAAGGCCGCG
TTGCTGGCGTTTTTCCATAGGCTCCGCCCCCCTGACGAGCATCACAAAAATCGACGCTCAAGTCAGAGGT
GGCGAAACCCGACAGGACTATAAAGATACCAGGCGTTTCCCCCTGGAAGCTCCCTCGTGCGCTCTCCTGT
TCCGACCCTGCCGCTTACCGGATACCTGTCCGCCTTTCTCCCTTCGGGAAGCGTGGCGCTTTCTCATAGC
TCACGCTGTAGGTATCTCAGTTCGGTGTAGGTCGTTCGCTCCAAGCTGGGCTGTGTGCACGAACCCCCCG
TTCAGCCCGACCGCTGCGCCTTATCCGGTAACTATCGTCTTGAGTCCAACCCGGTAAGACACGACTTATC
GCCACTGGCAGCAGCCACTGGTAACAGGATTAGCAGAGCGAGGTATGTAGGCGGTGCTACAGAGTTCTTG
AAGTGGTGGCCTAACTACGGCTACACTAGAAGAACAGTATTTGGTATCTGCGCTCTGCTGAAGCCAGTTA
CCTTCGGAAAAAGAGTTGGTAGCTCTTGATCCGGCAAACAAACCACCGCTGGTAGCGGTGGTTTTTTTGT
TTGCAAGCAGCAGATTACGCGCAGAAAAAAAGGATCTCAAGAAGATCCTTTGATCTTTTCTACGGGGTCT
GACGCTCAGTGGAACGAAAACTCACGTTAAGGGATTTTGGTCATGAGATTATCAAAAAGGATCTTCACCT
AGATCCTTTTAAATTAAAAATGAAGTTTTAAATCAATCTAAAGTATATATGAGTAAACTTGGTCTGACAG
TTACCAATGCTTAATCAGTGAGGCACCTATCTCAGCGATCTGTCTATTTCGTTCATCCATAGTTGCCTGA
CTCCCCGTCGTGTAGATAACTACGATACGGGAGGGCTTACCATCTGGCCCCAGTGCTGCAATGATACCGC
GAGAACCACGCTCACCGGCTCCAGATTTATCAGCAATAAACCAGCCAGCCGGAAGGGCCGAGCGCAGAAG
TGGTCCTGCAACTTTATCCGCCTCCATCCAGTCTATTAATTGTTGCCGGGAAGCTAGAGTAAGTAGTTCG
CCAGTTAATAGTTTGCGCAACGTTGTTGCCATTGCTACAGGCATCGTGGTGTCACGCTCGTCGTTTGGTA
TGGCTTCATTCAGCTCCGGTTCCCAACGATCAAGGCGAGTTACATGATCCCCCATGTTGTGCAAAAAAGC
GGTTAGCTCCTTCGGTCCTCCGATCGTTGTCAGAAGTAAGTTGGCCGCAGTGTTATCACTCATGGTTATG
GCAGCACTGCATAATTCTCTTACTGTCATGCCATCCGTAAGATGCTTTTCTGTGACTGGTGAGTACTCAA
CCAAGTCATTCTGAGAATAGTGTATGCGGCGACCGAGTTGCTCTTGCCCGGCGTCAATACGGGATAATAC
CGCGCCACATAGCAGAACTTTAAAAGTGCTCATCATTGGAAAACGTTCTTCGGGGCGAAAACTCTCAAGG
ATCTTACCGCTGTTGAGATCCAGTTCGATGTAACCCACTCGTGCACCCAACTGATCTTCAGCATCTTTTA
CTTTCACCAGCGTTTCTGGGTGAGCAAAAACAGGAAGGCAAAATGCCGCAAAAAAGGGAATAAGGGCGAC
ACGGAAATGTTGAATACTCATACTCTTCCTTTTTCAATATTATTGAAGCATTTATCAGGGTTATTGTCTC
ATGAGCGGATACATATTTGAATGTATTTAGAAAAATAAACAAATAGGGGTTCCGCGCACATTTCCCCGAA
AAGTGCCAC
Features (pLannotate 1.2.2; 10 found; start..end, strand, type, name):
      3..134     -  rep_origin     M13 ori (fragment): M13 bacteriophage origin of replication; arrow indicates direction of (+) strand synthesis
    155..311     -  CDS            lacZα (fragment): LacZα fragment of β-galactosidase; lacZ fragment
    320..338     +  promoter       T7 promoter: promoter for bacteriophage T7 RNA polymerase
    398..638     +  promoter       U6 promoter: RNA polymerase III promoter for human U6 snRNA
    668..743     +  misc_RNA       gRNA scaffold: guide RNA scaffold for the Streptococcus pyogenes CRISPR/Cas9 system
    790..837     -  CDS            lacI (fragment): lac repressor; lacI; The lac repressor binds to the lac operator to inhibit transcription in E. coli. This inhibition can be relieved by adding lactose or isopropyl-β-D-thiogalactopyranoside (IPTG).
    874..914     -  rep_origin     RSF ori (fragment): Plasmids containing the RSF 1030 origin of replication can be propagated in E. coli cells that contain additional plasmids with compatible origins.
    992..1580    -  rep_origin     ori: high-copy-number ColE1/pMB1/pBR322/pUC origin of replication
   1751..2611    -  CDS            AmpR: β-lactamase; bla; confers resistance to ampicillin, carbenicillin, and related antibiotics
   2612..2716    -  promoter       AmpR promoter: bla
