[The description below was written by a language model from this plasmid's Addgene catalogue record and pLannotate feature annotations shown in this document.]
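Description:
gh162 is a small mammalian-expression plasmid (about 2.7 kb in the assembled sequence) built on the EPB104 guide RNA backbone, carrying a single CRISPR guide directed against human TMTC3. It belongs to a validated gRNA collection designed to target the human glycosyltransferase genes with CRISPR/Cas9. The plasmid is maintained in E. coli through a high-copy ColE1/pUC-type origin and selected with ampicillin via the β-lactamase gene and its native promoter.

The functional cassette consists of a human U6 promoter, an RNA polymerase III promoter suited to producing short, uncapped transcripts with defined ends, followed by the Streptococcus pyogenes Cas9 gRNA scaffold. The short gap between the annotated promoter and scaffold is where the 20-nucleotide TMTC3 protospacer would be expected to sit, so that transcription yields a complete single guide RNA. The insert was introduced by restriction cloning, but the record does not identify the sites used. A T7 promoter lies upstream of the U6 cassette and appears to serve mainly as a sequencing primer site. The remaining annotations (partial M13 origin, lacZα, lacI and RSF origin fragments) are short matches, most likely remnants of the cloning vector lineage or incidental hits rather than functional elements.

No Cas9 coding sequence, mammalian selection marker or reporter is annotated, so the plasmid supplies only the guide. Cas9 must be provided separately, for example by co-transfection or by using a cell line that expresses Cas9. Its typical use is the disruption or editing of TMTC3 in human cells.
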