Addgene plasmid #106815: gh162
Purpose: expression of gRNA targeting TMTC3
Depositing lab: Eric-Paul Bennett. Depositing organization: University of Copenhagen. Publication: A validated gRNA library for CRISPR/Cas9 targeting of the human glycosyltransferase genome. Narimatsu Y, Joshi HJ, Zhang Y, Gomes C, Chen YH, Lorenzetti F, Furukawa S, Schjoldager K, Hansen L, Clausen H, Bennett EP, Wandall HH. Glycobiology. 2018 Jan 5. pii: 4791732. doi: 10.1093/glycob/cwx101. PubMed 29315387.
Backbone
  Vector backbone: EPB104
  Backbone manufacturer: Eric-Paul Bennett (Addgene plasmid # 68369)
  Backbone size w/o insert (bp): 2376
  Vector type: Mammalian Expression
Growth in bacteria
  Bacterial resistance: Ampicillin, 100 μg/mL
  Growth temperature: 37°C
  Growth strain: DH5alpha
  Copy number: High Copy
Gene/Insert
  Gene/Insert name: TMTC3
  gRNA/shRNA sequence: ACTGCTGGACAGTTTCTCCG
  Species: H. sapiens (human)
  Entrez Gene: TMTC3 (a.k.a. SMILE, FLJ90492, DKFZp686C0968, DKFZp686M1969, DKFZp686O2342, DKFZp686O22167)
  Cloning method: Restriction Enzyme; 5′ cloning site unknown (unknown if destroyed); 3′ cloning site unknown (unknown if destroyed)
  Sequencing primers: 5′ T7NP
Terms and licenses: Academic/Nonprofit Terms; Industry Terms: Not Available to Industry
How to cite: gh162 was a gift from Eric-Paul Bennett (Addgene plasmid # 106815 ; http://n2t.net/addgene:106815 ; RRID:Addgene_106815)
