>Addgene plasmid #106815 | gh162 | addgene partial sequence | sequence record 221349 | hU6-F 5'-GAGGGCCTATTTCCCATGATT-3'
GGAATTAATTTGACTGTAAACACAAAGATATTAGTACAAAATACGTGACGTAGAAAGTAATAATTTCTTG
GGTAGTTTGCAGTTTTAAAGTTATGTTTTAAAATGGACTATCATATGCTTACCGTAACTTGAAAGTATTT
CGATTTCTTGGCTTTATATATCTTGTGGAAAGGACGAAACACCGACTGCTGGACAGTTTCTCCGGTTTTA
GAGCTAGAAATAGCAAGTTAAAATAAGGCTAGTCCGTTATCAACTTGAAAAAGTGGCACCGAGTCGGTGC
TTTTTTTGGTACCTGGAGCACAAGACTGGCCTCATGGGCCTTCCGCTCACTGCCCGCTTTCCAGTCGGGA
AACCTGTCGTGCCAGCTGCATTAACATGGTCATAGCTGTTTCCTTGCGTATTGGGCGCTCTCCGCTTCCT
CGCTCACTGACTCGCTGCGCTCGGTCGTTCGGGTAAAGCCTGGGGTGCCTAATGAGCAAAAGGCCAGCAA
AAGGCCAGGAACCGTAAAAAGGCCGCGTTGCTGGCGTTTTTCCATAGGCTCCGCCCCCCTGACGAGCATC
ACAAAAATCGACGCTCAAGTCAGAGGTGGCGAAACCCGACAGGACTATAAAGATACCAGGCGTTTCCCCC
TGGAAGCTCCCTCGTGCGCTCTCCTGTTCCGACCCTGCCGCTTACCGGATACCTGTCCGCCTTTCTCCCT
TCGGGAAGCGTGGCGCTTTCTCATAGCTCACGCTGTAGGTATCTCAGTTCGGTGTA
